Addgene plasmid #132529: TCTEX1D2
Purpose: Human TCTEC-1D2, codon optimised for Sf9 expression.
Depositing lab: Andrew Carter. Depositing organization: MRC Laboratory of Molecular Biology. Publication: Structure of the dynein-2 complex and its assembly with intraflagellar transport trains. Toropova K, Zalyte R, Mukhopadhyay AG, Mladenov M, Carter AP, Roberts AJ. Nat Struct Mol Biol. 2019 Aug 26. pii: 10.1038/s41594-019-0286-y. doi: 10.1038/s41594-019-0286-y. PubMed 31451806.
Backbone
  Vector backbone: pACEBac1
  Backbone manufacturer: Geneva Biotech
  Backbone size w/o insert (bp): 2922
  Total vector size (bp): 3345
  Vector type: Insect Expression
Growth in bacteria
  Bacterial resistance: Gentamicin, 10 μg/mL
  Growth temperature: 37°C
  Growth strain: DH5alpha
  Copy number: Unknown
Gene/Insert
  Gene/Insert name: TXCTEX1D2 (alt name: Tctex1 domain-containing protein 2)
  Species: H. sapiens (human)
  Insert size (bp): 423
  Mutation: Codon optimised for Sf9 expression
  Entrez Gene: TCTEX1D2 (a.k.a. SRTD17)
Resource information
  A portion of this plasmid was derived from a plasmid made by: Cloned from genes synthesised by Epoch, codon optised for insect cell expression.
Terms and licenses: Academic/Nonprofit Terms; Industry Terms: Not Available to Industry
Depositor comments: Cloned by Ruta Zalyte in Andrew Carter's lab. For cloning strategy, please refer to the Methods section of Toropova et al 2019.
How to cite: TCTEX1D2 was a gift from Andrew Carter (Addgene plasmid # 132529 ; http://n2t.net/addgene:132529 ; RRID:Addgene_132529)
