[The description below was written by a language model from this plasmid's Addgene catalogue record and pLannotate feature annotations shown in this document.]
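Description:
TCTEX1D2 is a 3,345 bp insect-cell expression plasmid built on the pACEBac1 backbone, a baculovirus transfer (acceptor) vector of the MultiBac type. It is propagated in E. coli from a high-copy ColE1/pUC-type origin and selected with gentamicin, with the gentamicin acetyltransferase gene (aacC1) driven by the class 1 integron Pc promoter. The resistance marker and the expression cassette lie between the Tn7R and Tn7L mini-Tn7 ends. This arrangement allows Tn7 transposition of that segment into a baculoviral bacmid carrying the matching attachment site, which yields recombinant baculovirus genomes for infecting insect cells. A single loxP site upstream of the cassette permits Cre-mediated fusion with compatible donor plasmids, so that multigene constructs can be assembled for co-expressing protein complexes.

The payload is the roughly 423 bp coding sequence of human TCTEX1D2 (Tctex1 domain-containing protein 2, also called DYNLT2B), a dynein light chain, synthesised with codons optimised for Sf9 expression. It is transcribed from the strong, very late polyhedrin promoter of Autographa californica nucleopolyhedrovirus and terminated by an SV40 polyadenylation signal. The short "large T antigen" fragment annotated next to the poly(A) signal is most likely part of that SV40 terminator region, and the small SET1 hit near Tn7L is probably an incidental backbone match rather than a functional tag. No affinity or epitope tag on the insert is recorded.

The associated publication concerns the structure of the dynein-2 complex and its assembly with intraflagellar transport trains. The plasmid therefore appears intended to produce this light chain recombinantly in insect cells, probably alongside other dynein-2 subunits, for structural and biochemical work. The record does not describe the cloning strategy itself.
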