Features (pLannotate 1.2.2; 11 found; start..end, strand, type, name):
    148..736     +  rep_origin     ori: high-copy-number ColE1/pMB1/pBR322/pUC origin of replication
    871..1094    -  mobile_element Tn7R: mini-Tn7 element (right end of the Tn7 transposon) Tn7
   1161..1694    -  CDS            GmR: gentamycin acetyltransferase; aacC1; confers resistance to gentamycin
   1883..1911    -  promoter       Pc promoter: intI1 (promoter lies within the coding sequence); class 1 integron promoter
   1982..2015    +  protein_bind   loxP: Cre-mediated recombination occurs in the 8-bp core sequence (GCATACAT). Cre recombinase
   2132..2220    +  promoter       polyhedrin promoter: polh from Autographa californica; promoter for the baculovirus polyhedrin gene
   2268..2693    +  CDS            DYNLT2B: DYT2B_HUMAN - Also known as TCTEX1D2 From Homo sapiens (Human).
   2740..2823    +  CDS            large T antigen (fragment): large T antigen from SV40 (simian virus 40)
   2846..2967    +  polyA_signal   SV40 poly(A) signal: SV40 polyadenylation signal
   3046..3095    +  CDS            SET1 (fragment): solubility-enhancement tag derived from T7 phage gene 10B
   3138..3303    -  mobile_element Tn7L: mini-Tn7 element (left end of the Tn7 transposon) Tn7
>Addgene plasmid #132529 | TCTEX1D2 | addgene full sequence | sequence record 261471 | Addgene NGS Result
TATACTTTAGATTGATTTAAAACTTCATTTTTAATTTAAAAGGATCTAGGTGAAGATCCTTTTTGATAAT
CTCATGACCAAAATCCCTTAACGTGAGTTTTCGTTCCACTGAGCGTCAGACCCCGTAGAAAAGATCAAAG
GATCTTCTTGAGATCCTTTTTTTCTGCGCGTAATCTGCTGCTTGCAAACAAAAAAACCACCGCTACCAGC
GGTGGTTTGTTTGCCGGATCAAGAGCTACCAACTCTTTTTCCGAAGGTAACTGGCTTCAGCAGAGCGCAG
ATACCAAATACTGTTCTTCTAGTGTAGCCGTAGTTAGGCCACCACTTCAAGAACTCTGTAGCACCGCCTA
CATACCTCGCTCTGCTAATCCTGTTACCAGTGGCTGCTGCCAGTGGCGATAAGTCGTGTCTTACCGGGTT
GGACTCAAGACGATAGTTACCGGATAAGGCGCAGCGGTCGGGCTGAACGGGGGGTTCGTGCACACAGCCC
AGCTTGGAGCGAACGACCTACACCGAACTGAGATACCTACAGCGTGAGCTATGAGAAAGCGCCACGCTTC
CCGAAGGGAGAAAGGCGGACAGGTATCCGGTAAGCGGCAGGGTCGGAACAGGAGAGCGCACGAGGGAGCT
TCCAGGGGGAAACGCCTGGTATCTTTATAGTCCTGTCGGGTTTCGCCACCTCTGACTTGAGCGTCGATTT
TTGTGATGCTCGTCAGGGGGGCGGAGCCTATGGAAAAACGCCAGCAACGCGGCCTTTTTACGGTTCCTGG
CCTTTTGCTGGCCTTTTGCTCACATGTTCTTTCCTGCGTTATCCCCTGATTGACTTGGGTCGCTCTTCCT
GTGGATGCGCAGATGCCCTGCGTAAGCGGGTGTGGGCGGACAATAAAGTCTTAAACTGAACAAAATAGAT
CTAAACTATGACAATAAAGTCTTAAACTAGACAGAATAGTTGTAAACTGAAATCAGTCCAGTTATGCTGT
GAAAAAGCATACTGGACTTTTGTTATGGCTAAAGCAAACTCTTCATTTTCTGAAGTGCAAATTGCCCGTC
GTATTAAAGAGGGGCGTGGCCAAGGGCATGTAAAGACTATATTCGCGGCGTTGTGACAATTTACCGAACA
ACTCCGCGGCCGGGAAGCCGATCTCGGCTTGAACGAATTGTTAGGTGGCGGTACTTGGGTCGATATCAAA
GTGCATCACTTCTTCCCGTATGCCCAACTTTGTATAGAGAGCCACTGCGGGATCGTCACCGTAATCTGCT
TGCACGTAGATCACATAAGCACCAAGCGCGTTGGCCTCATGCTTGAGGAGATTGATGAGCGCGGTGGCAA
TGCCCTGCCTCCGGTGCTCGCCGGAGACTGCGAGATCATAGATATAGATCTCACTACGCGGCTGCTCAAA
CTTGGGCAGAACGTAAGCCGCGAGAGCGCCAACAACCGCTTCTTGGTCGAAGGCAGCAAGCGCGATGAAT
GTCTTACTACGGAGCAAGTTCCCGAGGTAATCGGAGTCCGGCTGATGTTGGGAGTAGGTGGCTACGTCTC
CGAACTCACGACCGAAAAGATCAAGAGCAGCCCGCATGGATTTGACTTGGTCAGGGCCGAGCCTACATGT
GCGAATGATGCCCATACTTGAGCCACCTAACTTTGTTTTAGGGCGACTGCCCTGCTGCGTAACATCGTTG
CTGCTGCGTAACATCGTTGCTGCTCCATAACATCAAACATCGACCCACGGCGTAACGCGCTTGCTGCTTG
GATGCCCGAGGCATAGACTGTACAAAAAAACAGTCATAACAAGCCATGAAAACCGCCACTGCGCCGTTAC
CACCGCTGCGTTCGGTCAAGGTTCTGGACCAGTTGCGTGAGCGCATACGCTACTTGCATTACAGTTTACG
AACCGAACAGGCTTATGTCAACTGGGTTCGTGCCTTCATCCGTTTCCACGGTGTGCGTCACCCGGCAACC
TTGGGCAGCAGCGAAGTCGCCATAACTTCGTATAGCATACATTATACGAAGTTATCTGTAACTATAACGG
TCCTAAGGTAGCGACGTTTAAACATCCACCATTTGTGCTGATAATGGATTTTCAATCGACGCGCCTCTAG
AAGCGCACCACACTTTGAGTTGGGTCTAATTATGGAGATAATTAAAATGATAACCATCTCGCAAATAAAT
AAGTATTTTACTGTTTTCGTAACAGTTTTGTAATAAAAAAACCTATAAATATTCCGGATTATTCATACCG
TCCCACCATCGGGCGCGGATCCTCAACATGGCTACCTCCATCGGCGTGTCCTTCTCCGTGGGCGACGGTG
TCCCTGAGGCTGAGAAGAACGCTGGCGAGCCCGAGAACACCTACATCCTGCGTCCCGTGTTCCAGCAGCG
TTTCCGTCCCTCCGTGGTCAAGGACTGCATCCACGCTGTGCTGAAGGAAGGACTGGCTAACGCTGAGTAC
TCCCCCGAGGAAATGCCCCAGCTGACCAAGCACCTGTCCGAGAACATCAAGGACAAGCTCAAGGAAATGG
GCTTCGACCGCTACAAGATGGTGGTGCAGGTCGTGATCGGCGAGCAGCGTGGCGAAGGCGTGTTCATGGC
TTCCCGTTGTTTCTGGGACGCTGACACCGACAACTACACCCACGACGTTTTCATGAACGACTCCCTGTTC
TGCGTGGTGGCTGCTTTCGGTTGCTTCTACTACTAACTAGAGCCTGCAGTCTCGACAAGCTTGTCGAGAA
GTACTAGAGGATCATAATCAGCCATACCACATTTGTAGAGGTTTTACTTGCTTTAAAAAACCTCCCACAC
CTCCCCCTGAACCTGAAACATAAAATGAATGCAATTGTTGTTGTTAACTTGTTTATTGCAGCTTATAATG
GTTACAAATAAAGCAATAGCATCACAAATTTCACAAATAAAGCATTTTTTTCACTGCATTCTAGTTGTGG
TTTGTCCAAACTCATCAATGTATCTTATCATGTCTGGAAACATCCACCATTTAAATGGAGTTAGGTTTAA
ACGGATCTGATCACTGCTTGAGCCTAGAAGATCCGGCTGCTAACAAAGCCCGAAAGGAAGCTGAGTTGGC
TGCTGCCACCGCTGAGCAATAACTATCATAACCCCTAGGGTATACCCATCTAATTGGAACCAGATAAGTG
AAATCTAGTTCCAAACTATTTTGTCATTTTTAATTTTCGTATTAGCTTACGACGCTACACCCAGTTCCCA
TCTATTTTGTCACTCTTCCCTAAATAATCCTTAAAAACTCCATTTCCACCCCTCCCAGTTCCCAACTATT
TTGTCCGCCCACAACCGGTTGACTTGGGTCAACTGTCAGACCAAGTTTACTCATA
